Addgene plasmid #247914: pLEX307-RAD54L2-D87-291-SFB
Purpose: Mammalian expression construct for C-terminal S protein-Flag-Streptavidin binding peptide (SFB)-tagged RAD54L2 D87-29
Depositing lab: Junjie Chen & Huimin Zhang. Depositing organization: University of Texas MD Anderson Cancer Center. Publication: RAD54L2-mediated DNA damage avoidance pathway specifically preserves genome integrity in response to topoisomerase 2 poisons. Zhang H, Xiong Y, Sun Y, Park JM, Su D, Feng X, Keast S, Tang M, Huang M, Wang C, Srivastava M, Yang C, Zhu D, Chen Z, Li S, Yin L, Pommier Y, Chen J. Sci Adv. 2023 Dec 8;9(49):eadi6681. doi: 10.1126/sciadv.adi6681. Epub 2023 Dec 6. PubMed 38055811.
Backbone
  Vector backbone: pLEX307-SFB-C
  Vector type: Mammalian Expression, Lentiviral
Growth in bacteria
  Bacterial resistance: Ampicillin, 100 μg/mL
  Growth temperature: 37°C
  Growth strain: NEB Stable
  Copy number: High Copy
Gene/Insert
  Gene/Insert name: RAD54L2
  Species: H. sapiens (human)
  Mutation: deletion of amino acid 87-291
  Entrez Gene: RAD54L2 (a.k.a. ARIP4, HSPC325, SRISNF2L)
  Tag / fusion protein: S protein-Flag-Streptavidin binding peptide (SFB) (C terminal on backbone)
  Cloning method: Gateway Cloning
Terms and licenses: Academic/Nonprofit Terms; Industry Terms: Not Available to Industry
How to cite: pLEX307-RAD54L2-D87-291-SFB was a gift from Junjie Chen & Huimin Zhang (Addgene plasmid # 247914 ; http://n2t.net/addgene:247914 ; RRID:Addgene_247914)
