[The description below was written by a language model from this plasmid's Addgene catalogue record and pLannotate feature annotations shown in this document.]
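Description:
pLEX307-RAD54L2-D87-291-SFB is a third-generation-style, self-inactivating HIV-1 lentiviral vector for mammalian expression, built on the pLEX307-SFB-C backbone and about 12.4 kb in size. It is propagated in E. coli through a high-copy ColE1/pUC-type origin with ampicillin selection (AmpR/β-lactamase), and also carries an f1 origin. The viral portion begins with an RSV promoter fused to a truncated 5' LTR, which drives production of the genomic RNA in packaging cells. This is followed by the Ψ packaging signal with a partial gag sequence, the Rev response element for Rev-dependent nuclear export, a cPPT/CTS element, WPRE to enhance transcript expression, and a ΔU3 3' LTR that inactivates the LTR promoter after integration. An SV40 poly(A) signal lies downstream.

Two expression units sit within the provirus. An SV40 early promoter/origin region drives a puromycin N-acetyltransferase gene, allowing selection of transduced mammalian cells. The EF-1α promoter then drives the insert, human RAD54L2 (also known as ARIP4), a helicase-family protein, here carrying a deletion of amino acids 87–291. The coding sequence was introduced by Gateway recombination and is flanked by attB1 and attB2 sites. It reads through into a backbone-encoded C-terminal SFB triple tag composed of an S-tag, a FLAG epitope and the streptavidin-binding peptide. This tag supports detection and tandem affinity purification on streptavidin and S-protein resins. The construct serves as a deletion mutant for stable or transient expression of tagged RAD54L2, and the associated study concerns its role in preserving genome integrity in response to topoisomerase 2 poisons. The record does not state the functional significance of the deleted region.
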