Features (pLannotate 1.2.2; 35 found; start..end, strand, type, name):
     23..89      +  CDS            small t antigen (fragment): SV40 (simian virus 40) small t antigen
     96..1274    +  promoter       EF-1α promoter: strong constitutive promoter for human elongation factor EF-1α
   1294..1318    +  protein_bind   attB1: mutant version of attB; recombination site for the Gateway® BP reaction BP Clonase™
   1324..5109    +  CDS            RAD54L2 (fragment): ARIP4_HUMAN - Also known as ARIP4, KIAA0809. Experimental evidence at protein level: Swiss-Prot protein existence level 1. DNA helicase that modulates androgen receptor (AR)-dependent transactivation in a promoter-dependent manner. Not able to remodel mononucleosomes in vitro (By similarity). From Homo sapiens (Human).
   5111..5135    -  protein_bind   attB2: mutant version of attB; recombination site for the Gateway® BP reaction BP Clonase™
   5173..5217    +  CDS            S-Tag: affinity and epitope tag derived from pancreatic ribonuclease A
   5266..5294    +  CDS            3xFLAG (fragment): three tandem FLAG® epitope tags
   5311..5424    +  CDS            SBP: streptavidin-binding peptide selected from a peptide library; binds streptavidin with nanomolar affinity (Keefe et al., 2001)
   5466..6054    +  misc_feature   WPRE: woodchuck hepatitis virus posttranscriptional regulatory element
   6105..6124    +  misc_feature   cPPT/CTS (fragment): central polypurine tract and central termination sequence of HIV-1
   6126..6359    +  LTR            3' LTR (ΔU3): self-inactivating 3' long terminal repeat (LTR) from HIV-1
   6437..6558    +  polyA_signal   SV40 poly(A) signal: SV40 polyadenylation signal
   6598..6733    +  rep_origin     SV40 ori: SV40 origin of replication
   6754..6772    -  promoter       T7 promoter: promoter for bacteriophage T7 RNA polymerase
   6780..6935    +  CDS            lacZα (fragment): LacZα fragment of β-galactosidase; lacZ fragment
   6940..7368    +  rep_origin     f1 ori (sequence partly withheld): f1 bacteriophage origin of replication; arrow indicates direction of (+) strand synthesis
   7421..7525    +  promoter       AmpR promoter: bla
   7526..8386    +  CDS            AmpR: β-lactamase; bla; confers resistance to ampicillin, carbenicillin, and related antibiotics
   8557..9145    +  rep_origin     ori: high-copy-number ColE1/pMB1/pBR322/pUC origin of replication
   9328..9420    +  CDS            lacI (fragment): lac repressor; lacI; The lac repressor binds to the lac operator to inhibit transcription in E. coli. This inhibition can be relieved by adding lactose or isopropyl-β-D-thiogalactopyranoside (IPTG).
   9433..9454    +  protein_bind   CAP binding site: CAP binding activates transcription in the presence of cAMP. E. coli catabolite activator protein
   9469..9499    +  promoter       lac promoter: promoter for the E. coli lac operon
   9503..9525    +  protein_bind   lac operator (fragment): The lac repressor binds to the lac operator to inhibit transcription in E. coli. This inhibition can be relieved by adding lactose or isopropyl-β-D-thiogalactopyranoside (IPTG). lac repressor encoded by lacI
   9568..9586    +  promoter       T3 promoter: promoter for bacteriophage T3 RNA polymerase
   9614..9840    +  promoter       RSV promoter: Rous sarcoma virus enhancer/promoter
   9841..10021   +  LTR            5' LTR (truncated): truncated 5' long terminal repeat (LTR) from HIV-1
  10068..10193   +  misc_feature   HIV-1 Ψ: packaging signal of human immunodeficiency virus type 1
  10177..10540   +  CDS            HIV-1 gag (fragment): gag protein from human immunodeficiency virus 1; gag
  10686..10919   +  misc_feature   RRE: The Rev response element (RRE) of HIV-1 allows for Rev-dependent mRNA export from the nucleus to the cytoplasm.
  11296..11322   +  CDS            Rev (fragment): human immunodeficiency virus 1 (HIV-1) Rev protein; rev; enhances nuclear export of unspliced and incompletely spliced viral mRNAs
  11329..11352   +  promoter       SV40 promoter (fragment): SV40 early promoter
  11353..11424   +  promoter       SV40 promoter (fragment): SV40 enhancer and early promoter
  11448..11583   +  rep_origin     SV40 ori: SV40 origin of replication
  11629..12225   +  CDS            PuroR (fragment): puromycin N-acetyltransferase; pac from Streptomyces; confers resistance to puromycin
  12274..12391   +  misc_feature   cPPT/CTS: central polypurine tract and central termination sequence of HIV-1
>Addgene plasmid #247914 | pLEX307-RAD54L2-D87-291-SFB | addgene full sequence | sequence record 494863 | Addgene NGS Result
CTCGAGGCCTGCAGGTGCAAAGATGGATAAAGTTTTAAACAGAGAGGAATCTTTGCAGCTAATGGACCTT
CTAGGTCTTGAAAGGAGTGGGAATTGGCTCCGGTGCCCGTCAGTGGGCAGAGCGCACATCGCCCACAGTC
CCCGAGAAGTTGGGGGGAGGGGTCGGCAATTGAACCGGTGCCTAGAGAAGGTGGCGCGGGGTAAACTGGG
AAAGTGATGTCGTGTACTGGCTCCGCCTTTTTCCCGAGGGTGGGGGAGAACCGTATATAAGTGCAGTAGT
CGCCGTGAACGTTCTTTTTCGCAACGGGTTTGCCGCCAGAACACAGGTAAGTGCCGTGTGTGGTTCCCGC
GGGCCTGGCCTCTTTACGGGTTATGGCCCTTGCGTGCCTTGAATTACTTCCACCTGGCTGCAGTACGTGA
TTCTTGATCCCGAGCTTCGGGTTGGAAGTGGGTGGGAGAGTTCGAGGCCTTGCGCTTAAGGAGCCCCTTC
GCCTCGTGCTTGAGTTGAGGCCTGGCCTGGGCGCTGGGGCCGCCGCGTGCGAATCTGGTGGCACCTTCGC
GCCTGTCTCGCTGCTTTCGATAAGTCTCTAGCCATTTAAAATTTTTGATGACCTGCTGCGACGCTTTTTT
TCTGGCAAGATAGTCTTGTAAATGCGGGCCAAGATCTGCACACTGGTATTTCGGTTTTTGGGGCCGCGGG
CGGCGACGGGGCCCGTGCGTCCCAGCGCACATGTTCGGCGAGGCGGGGCCTGCGAGCGCGGCCACCGAGA
ATCGGACGGGGGTAGTCTCAAGCTGGCCGGCCTGCTCTGGTGCCTGGCCTCGCGCCGCCGTGTATCGCCC
CGCCCTGGGCGGCAAGGCTGGCCCGGTCGGCACCAGTTGCGTGAGCGGAAAGATGGCCGCTTCCCGGCCC
TGCTGCAGGGAGCTCAAAATGGAGGACGCGGCGCTCGGGAGAGCGGGCGGGTGAGTCACCCACACAAAGG
AAAAGGGCCTTTCCGTCCTCAGCCGTCGCTTCATGTGACTCCACGGAGTACCGGGCGCCGTCCAGGCACC
TCGATTAGTTCTCGAGCTTTTGGAGTACGTCGTCTTTAGGTTGGGGGGAGGGGTTTTATGCGATGGAGTT
TCCCCACACTGAGTGGGTGGAGACTGAAGTTAGGCCAGCTTGGCACTTGATGTAATTCTCCTTGGAATTT
GCCCTTTTTGAGTTTGGATCTTGGTTCATTCTCAAGCCTCAGACAGTGGTTCAAAGTTTTTTTCTTCCAT
TTCAGGTGTCGTGAGGCTAGCATCGATTGATCAACAAGTTTGTACAAAAAAGCAGGCTTCACCATGTCAG
ACGAATCTGCCTCAGGGAGCGATCCAGACCTGGACCCGGACGTGGAGCTGGAGGATGCGGAAGAGGAGGA
GGAGGAGGAGGAGGTGGCAGTGGAGGAGTGTGACAGGGATGATGAAGAAGACCTGCTGGATGACCCATCC
CTGGAAGGCATGTGTGGCACTGAGCATGCCCAGTTGGGAGAAGATGGGCAGCAGCCGCCGCGGTGCACTT
CAACTACCTCATCTCAGTCTGAGCCTTCAGAGCAGCTTAGGAGGTTTAAGACCAGCAGTGGCTTTGGCTG
TATTCTGGCCCACAGCATGGGTCTGGGGAAAACTTTGCAAGTGATCTCTTTCATCGACGTCCTCTTCCGC
CACACGCCAGCCAAAACAGTCCTTGCCATTGTGCCGGTTAATACTCTTCAGAATTGGCTGGCAGAGTTCA
ACATGTGGCTTCCACCTCCTGAAGCCCTCCCGGCTGACAACAAGCCTGAAGAAGTCCAGCCTCGGTTCTT
TAAAGTTCACATCTTGAATGATGAGCACAAGACGATGGCATCTCGTGCTAAAGTGATGGCTGATTGGGTG
TCAGAGGGTGGCGTGCTGCTGATGGGGTACGAGATGTACAGACTCCTCACTCTGAAGAAATCATTTGCCA
CAGGTAGACCGAAGAAAACCAAGAAGCGTTCTCACCCAGTCATCATTGATCTAGATGAGGAAGATCGGCA
GCAGGAGTTTCGGAGAGAGTTTGAGAAGGCTTTATGCCGCCCTGGCCCTGATGTAGTAATCTGTGATGAG
GGACACCGCATCAAAAACTGCCAGGCCAGCACCTCACAGGCTCTGAAGAATATCCGCTCTCGCCGCCGGG
TGGTGCTGACTGGGTACCCTCTGCAAAACAACCTCATTGAGTACTGGTGCATGGTGGACTTTGTGCGCCC
AGACTTCCTTGGCACCCGGCAGGAGTTCAGCAACATGTTTGAACGCCCTATCCTGAATGGGCAATGTATT
GACAGCACACCTCAGGACGTCCGCCTCATGCGGTACCGGAGCCATGTCCTGCACAGTCTTCTGGAGGGCT
TTGTGCAGAGGAGAGGCCACACTGTGCTGAAGATTCATCTCCCTGCCAAGGAAGAAAATGTGATCCTTGT
GCGGCTCTCCAAGATCCAGCGAGATTTGTATACACAGTTCATGGATCGCTTCCGGGACTGTGGTAGCAGC
GGTTGGCTGGGGCTGAACCCCCTTAAGGCATTCTGTGTGTGTTGCAAGATCTGGAATCACCCTGATGTGC
TGTATGAAGCCCTTCAGAAGGAGAGCTTGGCCAATGAGCAGGACCTAGACGTGGAAGAACTTGGCTCTGC
AGGGACCAGTGCCCGCTGTCCACCACAGGGAACAAAAGGCAAGGGAGAGGATAGCACCTTGGCTTCCTCG
ATGGGAGAGGCAACCAATAGCAAGTTCCTACAGGGCGTTGGCTTCAACCCTTTCCAGGAGCGAGGCAACA
ACATTGTCACATATGAATGGGCCAAGGACCTTCTGACTAATTACCAGACTGGAGTCCTAGAAAACTCTCC
CAAGATGGTACTGCTTTTCCACCTGATTGAGGAAAGTGTGAAGCTTGGGGACAAGATCCTTGTGTTTAGC
CAGAGTCTTTCCACCTTGGCTCTCATCGAGGAATTCCTTGGAAAACGAGAAGTACCCTGTCCACCTGGTA
CCGAGGGGCAAGGAGCACAGAAGTGGGTTCGAAACATCAGCTACTTCCGGCTAGATGGTAGCACCCCTGC
CTTTGAGAGGGAGCGGCTTATTAATCAGTTCAATGATCCCAGCAACCTCACCACCTGGCTGTTCCTTCTC
TCTACAAGGGCCGGATGCTTGGGTGTGAATCTGATTGGTGCCAACCGAGTGGTGGTGTTTGATGCTTCCT
GGAACCCTTGCCATGATGCCCAGGCAGTATGTCGGGTATACCGTTATGGCCAGAAAAAGCCCTGTTACAT
CTATCGCCTTGTGGCTGATTACACTCTAGAAAAGAAGATCTATGACCGTCAGATTTCCAAGCAGGGCATG
TCAGATCGGGTGGTGGATGATCTAAATCCAATGCTGAACTTCACACGGAAAGAGGTGGAAAACCTACTGC
ACTTTGTTGAGAAGGAGCCAGCTCCCCAAGTTTCCTTGAACGTAAAGGGGATCAAGGAGTCAGTCCTGCA
ACTGGCCTGTCTGAAGTACCCTCACCTCATCACCAAGGAGCCTTTCGAGCATGAGTCATTGCTCTTGAAC
CGAAAGGATCACAAGCTAACCAAGGCTGAGAAAAAAGCAGCAAAGAAAAGCTATGAGGAAGACAAACGCA
CATCAGTCCCCTATACCCGCCCATCGTATGCGCAGTATTACCCTGCCAGCGATCAGAGCCTGACCAGCAT
CCCCGCCTTCAGCCAGAGAAACTGGCAGCCAACTTTGAAGGGTGATGAAAAGCCTGTGGCCAGTGTTCGT
CCTGTGCAGTCCACCCCCATCCCCATGATGCCCCGGCATGTCCCATTGGGAGGAAGTGTAAGCTCTGCCT
CCAGCACAAATCCATCCATGAACTTTCCCATCAACTACTTGCAGCGTGCAGGAGTCCTTGTGCAGAAGGT
GGTCACCACGACAGATATTGTTATTCCTGGACTCAACAGCTCCACAGATGTACAGGCAAGAATTAATGCT
GGTGAGAGCATCCACATCATCCGTGGGACAAAAGGGACGTACATCCGTACCAGTGATGGACGGATCTTTG
CTGTCCGGGCAACTGGCAAACCAAAGGTTCCTGAAGATGGTCGGATGGCTGCCTCAGGTTCCCAGGGACC
TTCTTGCGAGTCCACAAGCAACGGCAGACACAGTGCCTCATCACCCAAAGCCCCCGACCCTGAGGGGCTG
GCCAGGCCCGTCTCTCCTGACAGCCCAGAGATCATCAGTGAGCTTCAGCAGTATGCAGATGTGGCTGCTG
CCCGGGAATCCCGTCAGAGCTCCCCAAGCACCAATGCCGCCCTGCCTGGCCCCCCGGCCCAACTTATGGA
CAGCAGTGCTGTTCCCGGGACAGCTCTCGGAACTGAGCCTCGACTAGGGGGTCATTGCCTCAATAGTTCC
CTCTTGGTGACTGGCCAGCCCTGTGGTGACAGGCACCCAGTGCTGGACTTAAGGGGCCACAAGCGAAAGT
TGGCCACACCACCTGCTGCCCAGGAGTCATCCCGCCGGCGGTCCAGGAAGGGTCATCTGCCAGCCCCCGT
GCAGCCGTATGAACACGGGTATCCAGTCTCTGGCGGGTTTGCCATGCCACCCGTCTCCTTAAACCATAAC
CTCACCACCCCCTTCACCTCCCAGGCTGGGGAGAACTCCCTGTTTATGGGCAGTACCCCCTCCTACTACC
AGCTGTCCAATTTGCTGGCAGATGCCCGCCTGGTGTTTCCAGTGACTACTGACCCTCTGGTGCCAGCAGG
CCCCGTCAGTTCCTCTTCCACGGCTACCTCAGTCACTGCCAGCAACCCCTCCTTCATGCTCAACCCTTCT
GTGCCAGGGATACTACCCAGCTATTCACTCCCATTCTCACAGCCACTCCTGTCCGAGCCGAGGATGTTTG
CGCCTTTTCCTTCCCCTGTCTTGCCCAGCAACCTTTCGCGGGGCATGTCTATCTATCCAGGCTACATGTC
CCCACATGCAGGCTACCCAGCTGGTGGCCTCCTACGGTCCCAGGTGCCTCCATTTGACTCTCATGAGGTT
GCCGAGGTTGGGTTCAGCTCCAATGATGATGAGGATAAAGACGATGATGTGATAGAGGTCACTGGGAAAC
ACCCAGCTTTCTTGTACAAAGTGGTTGATATGGATAGTGCTGGTAGTGCTGGTAGTGCTGGTAAAGAAAC
CGCTGCTGCTAAATTCGAACGCCAGCACATGGACAGCGGAGCCGGCGCAGGAGCCGGCGCTGACGCGCCT
GACTACAAAGACGATGACGACAAGGGAGATTACAAGGATGACGATGACAAAGGCGCGTCGATGGACGAGA
AGACCACCGGCTGGCGGGGCGGCCACGTGGTGGAGGGCCTGGCCGGCGAGCTGGAGCAGCTGCGGGCCAG
GCTGGAGCACCACCCTCAGGGCCAGCGGGAGCCCTAAAGTACCGGTTAAGTCGACAATCAACGCGTTAAG
TCGACAATCAACCTCTGGATTACAAAATTTGTGAAAGATTGACTGGTATTCTTAACTATGTTGCTCCTTT
TACGCTATGTGGATACGCTGCTTTAATGCCTTTGTATCATGCTATTGCTTCCCGTATGGCTTTCATTTTC
TCCTCCTTGTATAAATCCTGGTTGCTGTCTCTTTATGAGGAGTTGTGGCCCGTTGTCAGGCAACGTGGCG
TGGTGTGCACTGTGTTTGCTGACGCAACCCCCACTGGTTGGGGCATTGCCACCACCTGTCAGCTCCTTTC
CGGGACTTTCGCTTTCCCCCTCCCTATTGCCACGGCGGAACTCATCGCCGCCTGCCTTGCCCGCTGCTGG
ACAGGGGCTCGGCTGTTGGGCACTGACAATTCCGTGGTGTTGTCGGGGAAATCATCGTCCTTTCCTTGGC
TGCTCGCCTGTGTTGCCACCTGGATTCTGCGCGGGACGTCCTTCTGCTACGTCCCTTCGGCCCTCAATCC
AGCGGACCTTCCTTCCCGCGGCCTGCTGCCGGCTCTGCGGCCTCTTCCGCGTCTTCGCCTTCGCCCTCAG
ACGAGTCGGATCTCCCTTTGGGCCGCCTCCCCGCGTCGACTTTAAGACCAATGACTTACAAGGCAGCTGT
AGATCTTAGCCACTTTTTAAAAGAAAAGGGGGGACTGGAAGGGCTAATTCACTCCCAACGAAGACAAGAT
CTGCTTTTTGCTTGTACTGGGTCTCTCTGGTTAGACCAGATCTGAGCCTGGGAGCTCTCTGGCTAACTAG
GGAACCCACTGCTTAAGCCTCAATAAAGCTTGCCTTGAGTGCTTCAAGTAGTGTGTGCCCGTCTGTTGTG
TGACTCTGGTAACTAGAGATCCCTCAGACCCTTTTAGTCAGTGTGGAAAATCTCTAGCAGTACGTATAGT
AGTTCATGTCATCTTATTATTCAGTATTTATAACTTGCAAAGAAATGAATATCAGAGAGTGAGAGGAACT
TGTTTATTGCAGCTTATAATGGTTACAAATAAAGCAATAGCATCACAAATTTCACAAATAAAGCATTTTT
TTCACTGCATTCTAGTTGTGGTTTGTCCAAACTCATCAATGTATCTTATCATGTCTGGCTCTAGCTATCC
CGCCCCTAACTCCGCCCATCCCGCCCCTAACTCCGCCCAGTTCCGCCCATTCTCCGCCCCATGGCTGACT
AATTTTTTTTATTTATGCAGAGGCCGAGGCCGCCTCGGCCTCTGAGCTATTCCAGAAGTAGTGAGGAGGC
TTTTTTGGAGGCCTAGGGACGTACCCAATTCGCCCTATAGTGAGTCGTATTACGCGCGCTCACTGGCCGT
CGTTTTACAACGTCGTGACTGGGAAAACCCTGGCGTTACCCAACTTAATCGCCTTGCAGCACATCCCCCT
TTCGCCAGCTGGCGTAATAGCGAAGAGGCCCGCACCGATCGCCCTTCCCAACAGTTGCGCAGCCTGAATG
GCGAATGGG
[124 nt withheld, positions 6940-7063]
C
[91 nt withheld, positions 7065-7155]
A
[49 nt withheld, positions 7157-7205]
CCTTTGACGTTGGAGTCCACGTTCTTT
[37 nt withheld, positions 7233-7269]
ACCCTATCTCGGTCTATTCTTTTGATTTATAAGGGATTTTGCCGATTTCGGCCTATTGGTTAAAAAATGA
GCTGATTTAACAAAAATTTAACGCGAATTTTAACAAAATATTAACGCTTACAATTTAGGTGGCACTTTTC
GGGGAAATGTGCGCGGAACCCCTATTTGTTTATTTTTCTAAATACATTCAAATATGTATCCGCTCATGAG
ACAATAACCCTGATAAATGCTTCAATAATATTGAAAAAGGAAGAGTATGAGTATTCAACATTTCCGTGTC
GCCCTTATTCCCTTTTTTGCGGCATTTTGCCTTCCTGTTTTTGCTCACCCAGAAACGCTGGTGAAAGTAA
AAGATGCTGAAGATCAGTTGGGTGCACGAGTGGGTTACATCGAACTGGATCTCAACAGCGGTAAGATCCT
TGAGAGTTTTCGCCCCGAAGAACGTTTTCCAATGATGAGCACTTTTAAAGTTCTGCTATGTGGCGCGGTA
TTATCCCGTATTGACGCCGGGCAAGAGCAACTCGGTCGCCGCATACACTATTCTCAGAATGACTTGGTTG
AGTACTCACCAGTCACAGAAAAGCATCTTACGGATGGCATGACAGTAAGAGAATTATGCAGTGCTGCCAT
AACCATGAGTGATAACACTGCGGCCAACTTACTTCTGACAACGATCGGAGGACCGAAGGAGCTAACCGCT
TTTTTGCACAACATGGGGGATCATGTAACTCGCCTTGATCGTTGGGAACCGGAGCTGAATGAAGCCATAC
CAAACGACGAGCGTGACACCACGATGCCTGTAGCAATGGCAACAACGTTGCGCAAACTATTAACTGGCGA
ACTACTTACTCTAGCTTCCCGGCAACAATTAATAGACTGGATGGAGGCGGATAAAGTTGCAGGACCACTT
CTGCGCTCGGCCCTTCCGGCTGGCTGGTTTATTGCTGATAAATCTGGAGCCGGTGAGCGTGGGTCTCGCG
GTATCATTGCAGCACTGGGGCCAGATGGTAAGCCCTCCCGTATCGTAGTTATCTACACGACGGGGAGTCA
GGCAACTATGGATGAACGAAATAGACAGATCGCTGAGATAGGTGCCTCACTGATTAAGCATTGGTAACTG
TCAGACCAAGTTTACTCATATATACTTTAGATTGATTTAAAACTTCATTTTTAATTTAAAAGGATCTAGG
TGAAGATCCTTTTTGATAATCTCATGACCAAAATCCCTTAACGTGAGTTTTCGTTCCACTGAGCGTCAGA
CCCCGTAGAAAAGATCAAAGGATCTTCTTGAGATCCTTTTTTTCTGCGCGTAATCTGCTGCTTGCAAACA
AAAAAACCACCGCTACCAGCGGTGGTTTGTTTGCCGGATCAAGAGCTACCAACTCTTTTTCCGAAGGTAA
CTGGCTTCAGCAGAGCGCAGATACCAAATACTGTTCTTCTAGTGTAGCCGTAGTTAGGCCACCACTTCAA
GAACTCTGTAGCACCGCCTACATACCTCGCTCTGCTAATCCTGTTACCAGTGGCTGCTGCCAGTGGCGAT
AAGTCGTGTCTTACCGGGTTGGACTCAAGACGATAGTTACCGGATAAGGCGCAGCGGTCGGGCTGAACGG
GGGGTTCGTGCACACAGCCCAGCTTGGAGCGAACGACCTACACCGAACTGAGATACCTACAGCGTGAGCT
ATGAGAAAGCGCCACGCTTCCCGAAGGGAGAAAGGCGGACAGGTATCCGGTAAGCGGCAGGGTCGGAACA
GGAGAGCGCACGAGGGAGCTTCCAGGGGGAAACGCCTGGTATCTTTATAGTCCTGTCGGGTTTCGCCACC
TCTGACTTGAGCGTCGATTTTTGTGATGCTCGTCAGGGGGGCGGAGCCTATGGAAAAACGCCAGCAACGC
GGCCTTTTTACGGTTCCTGGCCTTTTGCTGGCCTTTTGCTCACATGTTCTTTCCTGCGTTATCCCCTGAT
TCTGTGGATAACCGTATTACCGCCTTTGAGTGAGCTGATACCGCTCGCCGCAGCCGAACGACCGAGCGCA
GCGAGTCAGTGAGCGAGGAAGCGGAAGAGCGCCCAATACGCAAACCGCCTCTCCCCGCGCGTTGGCCGAT
TCATTAATGCAGCTGGCACGACAGGTTTCCCGACTGGAAAGCGGGCAGTGAGCGCAACGCAATTAATGTG
AGTTAGCTCACTCATTAGGCACCCCAGGCTTTACACTTTATGCTTCCGGCTCGTATGTTGTGTGGAATTG
TGAGCGGATAACAATTTCACACAGGAAACAGCTATGACCATGATTACGCCAAGCGCGCAATTAACCCTCA
CTAAAGGGAACAAAAGCTGGAGCTGCAAGCTTAATGTAGTCTTATGCAATACTCTTGTAGTCTTGCAACA
TGGTAACGATGAGTTAGCAACATGCCTTACAAGGAGAGAAAAAGCACCGTGCATGCCGATTGGTGGAAGT
AAGGTGGTACGATCGTGCCTTATTAGGAAGGCAACAGACGGGTCTGACATGGATTGGACGAACCACTGAA
TTGCCGCATTGCAGAGATATTGTATTTAAGTGCCTAGCTCGATACATAAACGGGTCTCTCTGGTTAGACC
AGATCTGAGCCTGGGAGCTCTCTGGCTAACTAGGGAACCCACTGCTTAAGCCTCAATAAAGCTTGCCTTG
AGTGCTTCAAGTAGTGTGTGCCCGTCTGTTGTGTGACTCTGGTAACTAGAGATCCCTCAGACCCTTTTAG
TCAGTGTGGAAAATCTCTAGCAGTGGCGCCCGAACAGGGACTTGAAAGCGAAAGGGAAACCAGAGGAGCT
CTCTCGACGCAGGACTCGGCTTGCTGAAGCGCGCACGGCAAGAGGCGAGGGGCGGCGACTGGTGAGTACG
CCAAAAATTTTGACTAGCGGAGGCTAGAAGGAGAGAGATGGGTGCGAGAGCGTCAGTATTAAGCGGGGGA
GAATTAGATCGCGATGGGAAAAAATTCGGTTAAGGCCAGGGGGAAAGAAAAAATATAAATTAAAACATAT
AGTATGGGCAAGCAGGGAGCTAGAACGATTCGCAGTTAATCCTGGCCTGTTAGAAACATCAGAAGGCTGT
AGACAAATACTGGGACAGCTACAACCATCCCTTCAGACAGGATCAGAAGAACTTAGATCATTATATAATA
CAGTAGCAACCCTCTATTGTGTGCATCAAAGGATAGAGATAAAAGACACCAAGGAAGCTTTAGACAAGAT
AGAGGAAGAGCAAAACAAAAGTAAGACCACCGCACAGCAAGCGGCCGCTGATCTTCAGACCTGGAGGAGG
AGATATGAGGGACAATTGGAGAAGTGAATTATATAAATATAAAGTAGTAAAAATTGAACCATTAGGAGTA
GCACCCACCAAGGCAAAGAGAAGAGTGGTGCAGAGAGAAAAAAGAGCAGTGGGAATAGGAGCTTTGTTCC
TTGGGTTCTTGGGAGCAGCAGGAAGCACTATGGGCGCAGCGTCAATGACGCTGACGGTACAGGCCAGACA
ATTATTGTCTGGTATAGTGCAGCAGCAGAACAATTTGCTGAGGGCTATTGAGGCGCAACAGCATCTGTTG
CAACTCACAGTCTGGGGCATCAAGCAGCTCCAGGCAAGAATCCTGGCTGTGGAAAGATACCTAAAGGATC
AACAGCTCCTGGGGATTTGGGGTTGCTCTGGAAAACTCATTTGCACCACTGCTGTGCCTTGGAATGCTAG
TTGGAGTAATAAATCTCTGGAACAGATTTGGAATCACACGACCTGGATGGAGTGGGACAGAGAAATTAAC
AATTACACAAGCTTAATACACTCCTTAATTGAAGAATCGCAAAACCAGCAAGAAAAGAATGAACAAGAAT
TATTGGAATTAGATAAATGGGCAAGTTTGTGGAATTGGTTTAACATAACAAATTGGCTGTGGTATATAAA
ATTATTCATAATGATAGTAGGAGGCTTGGTAGGTTTAAGAATAGTTTTTGCTGTACTTTCTATAGTGAAT
AGAGTTAGGCAGGGATATTCACCATTATCGTTTCAGACCCACCTCCCAACCCCGAGGGGACCCATGCATT
GCATCTCAATTAGTCAGCAACCAGGTGTGGAAAGTCCCCAGGCTCCCCAGCAGGCAGAAGTATGCAAAGC
ATGCGTCTCAATTAGTCAGCAACCATAGTCCCGCCCCTAACTCCGCCCATCCCGCCCCTAACTCCGCCCA
GTTCCGCCCATTCTCCGCCCCATGGCTGACTAATTTTTTTTATTTATGCAGAGGCCGAGGCCGCCTCGGC
CTCTGAGCTATTCCAGAAGTAGTGAGGAGGCTTTTTTGGAGGCCTAGGCTTTTGCAAAAAGCTTTCTAGA
GGTACCACCGGAGCTTACCATGACCGAGTACAAGCCCACGGTGCGCCTCGCCACCCGCGACGACGTCCCC
AGGGCCGTACGCACCCTCGCCGCCGCGTTCGCCGACTACCCCGCCACGCGCCACACCGTCGATCCGGACC
GCCACATCGAGCGGGTCACCGAGCTGCAAGAACTCTTCCTCACGCGCGTCGGGCTCGACATCGGCAAGGT
GTGGGTCGCGGACGACGGCGCCGCCGTGGCGGTCTGGACCACGCCGGAGAGCGTCGAAGCGGGGGCGGTG
TTCGCCGAGATCGGCCCGCGCATGGCCGAGTTGAGCGGTTCCCGGCTGGCCGCGCAGCAACAGATGGAAG
GCCTCCTGGCGCCGCACCGGCCCAAGGAGCCCGCGTGGTTCCTGGCCACCGTCGGCGTCTCGCCCGACCA
CCAGGGCAAGGGTCTGGGCAGCGCCGTCGTGCTCCCCGGAGTGGAGGCGGCCGAGCGCGCCGGGGTGCCC
GCCTTCCTGGAGACCTCCGCGCCCCGCAACCTCCCCTTCTACGAGCGGCTCGGCTTCACCGTCACCGCCG
ACGTCGAGGTGCCCGAAGGACCGCGCACCTGGTGCATGACCCGCAAGCCCGGTGCCAGTTAACGAATTCT
AGATCTTGAGACAAATGGCAGTATTCATCCACAATTTTAAAAGAAAAGGGGGGATTGGGGGGTACAGTGC
AGGGGAAAGAATAGTAGACATAATAGCAACAGACATACAAACTAAAGAATTACAAAAACAAATTACAAAA
ATTCAAAATTTTCGGGTTTATTACAGGGACAGCAGAGATCCACTTTGGCGCCGG
